>Addgene plasmid #84661 | pQCXIP-Laforin Myc 3CS (C250S,C266S,C278S) | addgene partial sequence | sequence record 166865 | LNCX 5'-AGCTCGTTTAGTGAACCGTCAGATC-3'
CTCCATAGAAGACACCGGGACCGATCCAGCCTCCGCGGCCGGGAACGGTGCATTGGAACGGACCTGCAGG
AATTGATCCGCGGCCGCACCGGTAGGCCTCGATACGCTTAATTAACGGATCCACTAGTCCAGTGTGGTGG
AATTCTGCAGATCGCAGAACAGCACGTGTTCTCCCCGGTGCCCGGGGCTCCCACACCACCGCCCAATCGC
TGCGGCCGCCTAGTGCTCGGGCCGCGCCTGCCAGCCGCGGGGACTCCGGGCCCGGGTATTCGCGCCGCCG
CCGCCCGCCATGCGCTTCCGCTTTGGGGTGGTGGTGCCACCCGCCGTGGCCGGCGCCCGGCCGGAGCTGC
TGGTGGTGGGGTCGCGGCCCGAGCTGGGGCGTTGGGAGCCGCGCGG
