>Addgene plasmid #84661 | pQCXIP-Laforin Myc 3CS (C250S,C266S,C278S) | addgene partial sequence | sequence record 166866 | Laforin-F 5'-ACAATGAAAACAACTTGGTGGAT-3'
GACACACCAATGAAATGAAGCACACAACAGACTTCTATTTTAATATTGCAGGCCACCAAGCCATGCATTA
TTCAAGAATTCTACCAAATATCTGGCTGGGTAGCTGCCCTCGTCAGGTGGAACATGTAACCATCAAACTG
AAGCATGAATTGGGGATTACAGCTGTAATGAATTTCCAGACTGAATGGGATATTGTACAGAATTCCTCAG
GCTGTAACCGCTACCCAGAGCCCATGACTCCAGACACTATGATTAAACTATATAGGGAAGAAGGCTTGGC
CTACATCTGGATGCCAACACCAGATATGAGCACCGAAGGCCGAGTACAGATGCTGCCCCAGGCGGTGAGC
CTGCTGCATGCGCTGCTGGAGAAGGGACACATCGTGTACGTGCACTCCAACGCTGGGGTGGGCCGCTCCA
CCGCGGCTGTCAGCGGCTGGCTCCAGTATGTGATGGGCTGGAATCTGAGGAAGGTGCAGTATTTCCTCAT
GGCCAAGAGGCCGGCTGTCTACATTGACGAAGAGGCCTTGGCCCGGGCACAAGAAGATTTTTTCCAGAAA
TTTGGGAAGGTTCGTTCTTCTGTGTGTAGCCTGTACTCGAGTCTAGAGGGCCCGCGGTTCGAACAAAAAC
TCATCTCAGAAGAGGATCTGAATATGCATACCGGTCATCATCACCATCACCATTGAGTTTAAACCCGCTG
ATCAGCCTCGACTGTGCCTTCTAGTTGCCAGCCATCTGTTGTTTGCCCCTCCCCCGTGCCTTCCTTGACC
CTGGA
