[The description below was written by a language model from this plasmid's Addgene catalogue record.]
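Description:
pQCXIP-Laforin Myc 3CS (C250S,C266S,C278S) is a retroviral and mammalian expression plasmid built on the pQCXIP backbone, with a recorded total size of about 7.2 kb. It is propagated in bacteria under ampicillin selection and is listed as low copy. The recommended host is a recombination-tolerant strain, a common choice for vectors carrying repeated LTR sequences. No feature table accompanies the entry, so the individual backbone elements are not itemised. pQCXIP is generally known as a self-inactivating, bicistronic retroviral vector that links the inserted gene through an IRES to a puromycin resistance marker, but the record does not list a mammalian selection marker.

The insert is human laforin, the product of the EPM2A gene, cloned into a BamHI site that is retained on both sides of the insert. It carries a C-terminal Myc epitope tag for detection or immunoprecipitation. The catalogue names the 5' LTR as the promoter. As the name indicates, three cysteines are changed to serine (C250S, C266S and C278S), giving the "3CS" mutant.

The stated purpose is direct expression in mammalian cells and/or production of retrovirus for transduction, in which the region between the LTRs is packaged and integrated into target cells. The associated work concerns S-nitrosylation of laforin, its inhibitory effect on the protein's phosphatase activity and its link to Lafora disease. The mutant was therefore probably made to test the role of these cysteines in that modification, although the record does not spell out the role of each substitution.
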