Addgene plasmid #84661: pQCXIP-Laforin Myc 3CS (C250S,C266S,C278S)
Purpose: mammalian expression and/or retrovirus preparation
Depositing lab: Ayano Satoh. Depositing organization: Okayama University. Publication: S-nitrosylation of laforin inhibits its phosphatase activity and is implicated in Lafora disease. Toyota R, Honjo Y, Imajo R, Satoh A. Sciencematters 10.19185/matters.201606000014.
Backbone
  Vector backbone: pQCXIP
  Total vector size (bp): 7200
  Vector type: Mammalian Expression, Retroviral
Growth in bacteria
  Bacterial resistance: Ampicillin, 100 μg/mL
  Growth temperature: 37°C
  Growth strain: NEB Stable
  Copy number: Low Copy
Gene/Insert
  Gene/Insert name: Laforin
  Species: H. sapiens (human)
  Entrez Gene: EPM2A (a.k.a. EPM2, MELF)
  Promoter: 5'LTR
  Tag / fusion protein: Myc (C terminal on insert)
  Cloning method: Restriction Enzyme; 5′ cloning site BamHI (not destroyed); 3′ cloning site BamHI (not destroyed)
  Sequencing primers: 5′ CGCCATCCACGCTGTTTTGAC
Terms and licenses: Academic/Nonprofit Terms; Industry Terms: Not Available to Industry
How to cite: pQCXIP-Laforin Myc 3CS (C250S,C266S,C278S) was a gift from Ayano Satoh (Addgene plasmid # 84661 ; http://n2t.net/addgene:84661 ; RRID:Addgene_84661)
